Addgene plasmid #60310: pGL4.23 C3_31
Purpose: This plasmid contains a human pancreatic islet active enhancer, a minimal promoter and a luc2 gene.
Depositing lab: Jorge Ferrer. Depositing organization: Imperial College London. Publication: Pancreatic islet enhancer clusters enriched in type 2 diabetes risk-associated variants. Pasquali L, Gaulton KJ, Rodriguez-Segui SA, Mularoni L, Miguel-Escalada I, Akerman I, Tena JJ, Moran I, Gomez-Marin C, van de Bunt M, Ponsa-Cobas J, Castro N, Nammo T, Cebola I, Garcia-Hurtado J, Maestro MA, Pattou F, Piemonti L, Berney T, Gloyn AL, Ravassard P, Gomez-Skarmeta JL, Muller F, McCarthy MI, Ferrer J. Nat Genet. 2014 Feb;46(2):136-43. doi: 10.1038/ng.2870. Epub 2014 Jan 12. PubMed 24413736.
Backbone
  Vector backbone: pGL4.23-GW
  Backbone manufacturer: Ferrer Lab
  Backbone size w/o insert (bp): 4283
  Vector type: Mammalian Expression, Luciferase
Growth in bacteria
  Bacterial resistance: Ampicillin, 100 μg/mL
  Growth temperature: 37°C
  Growth strain: DH5alpha
  Copy number: Unknown
Gene/Insert
  Gene/Insert name: SLC2A2 enhancer (alt name: SLC2A2)
  Species: H. sapiens (human)
  Entrez Gene: SLC2A2 (a.k.a. GLUT2)
  Tag / fusion protein: Luciferase (C terminal on backbone)
  Cloning method: Gateway Cloning
  Sequencing primers: 5′ RVprimer3 (Promega): CTAGCAAAATAGGCTGTCCC
Terms and licenses: Academic/Nonprofit Terms; Industry Terms: Not Available to Industry
Depositor comments: chromosome : chr3; start: 172177343 end: 172179831 (genomic position corresponds to the version of the human genome hg18) Fw primer used for cloning: CACCGTGTTTGAGCTCCCCTGAAA Rv primer used for cloning: TGGTGGTGGTTTGCTGAACCATGT
How to cite: pGL4.23 C3_31 was a gift from Jorge Ferrer (Addgene plasmid # 60310 ; http://n2t.net/addgene:60310 ; RRID:Addgene_60310)
