[The description below was written by a language model from this plasmid's Addgene catalogue record.]
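Description:
pGL4.23 C3_31 is a mammalian luciferase reporter plasmid built on pGL4.23-GW, a Gateway-adapted derivative of the pGL4.23 minimal-promoter reporter vector (backbone about 4.3 kb without insert). It is propagated in E. coli under ampicillin selection. The record does not state the copy number, and no feature table is provided, so the origin of replication and other backbone elements are not documented here.

The insert is a human genomic fragment annotated as an SLC2A2 (GLUT2) enhancer, one of a set of regions identified as active enhancers in human pancreatic islets. According to the depositor's coordinates it derives from chromosome 3 and spans roughly 2.5 kb in the hg18 assembly. It was amplified from genomic DNA and introduced by Gateway recombination. As described in the record, the plasmid combines this enhancer with a minimal promoter and the luc2 gene, a firefly luciferase reporter. The catalogue lists luciferase as a C-terminal fusion on the backbone, but because the insert is a non-coding regulatory element, this is best read as the reporter lying downstream rather than as a true protein fusion.

A minimal promoter on its own gives only low basal transcription, so any increase in luciferase signal after transfection reflects the ability of the cloned fragment to stimulate transcription. The construct is therefore suited to enhancer activity assays, for example comparing it with the empty vector or testing cell-type specificity in islet-related versus unrelated cell lines. This fits its origin in a study of islet enhancer clusters and type 2 diabetes risk-associated variants.
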