>Addgene plasmid #60310 | pGL4.23 C3_31 | addgene partial sequence | sequence record 98011 | RVprimer3 5'-CTAGCAAAATAGGCTGTCCC-3'
CAAAAAAGCAGGCTCCGCGGCCGCCCCCTTCACCGCGTTTGAGCTCCCCTGAAAGTTGGCTTGTGCCACA
AACACCTTGTAAAGAGCAAATAAAGTCATGGCTTCATCTTAGCTGCTCTTGAAATTCATAGATGAGGCAG
GATACAGGGTATTGTGGAAGTGAAGAGCATGGACTTGGGCTTCCACAACTAGTAAATGGTAAAGTAGGAT
TCAGACTACCTCAGTTTGAATCCTGCTTTACCATTTACTAGTTGAGTGGCCTTGCACAATTCACTTGACC
TCTCTGTGCCTCAGTTTCCTCATTAAAATATGGTGGTACTAATAGTAGAGTTTAGAATTGTAAAAATGTT
GGGGAGGAGTGTGTTTGACAGTGGCACAGGTTATACGACTCAACAAATCCACAGTTATAGTTGGAGATTT
CAACACTTCTGTCTTAGTGATTGATGGGACAAGTAGATAGAAAAATCACTGTGGATATAGGAGATCTGAG
CAACCTTATCAACCAAATTGACTTGATTCACATTCATA
