>Addgene plasmid #60310 | pGL4.23 C3_31 | addgene partial sequence | sequence record 98074 | ColEterm 5'-agctgataccgctcgccgcagccgaacg-3'
AGTTGCATGATAAAGAAGACAGTCATAAGTGCGGCGACGATAGTCATGCCCCGCGCCCACCGGAAGGAGC
TGACTGGGTTGAAGGCTCTCAAGGGCATCGGTCGACGGATCCTTATCGATTTTACCACATTTGTAGAGGT
TTTACTTGCTTTAAAAAACCTCCCACACCTCCCCCTGAACCTGAAACATAAAATGAATGCAATTGTTGTT
GTTAACTTGTTTATTGCAGCTTATAATGGTTACAAATAAAGCAATAGCATCACAAATTTCACAAATAAAG
CATTTTTTTCACTGCATTCTAGTTGTGGTTTGTCCAAACTCATCAATGTATCTTATCATGTCTGCTCGAA
GCGGCCGGCCGCCCCGACTCTAGAATTATTACACGGCGATCTTGCCGCCCTTCTTGGCCTTAATGAGAAT
CTCGCGGATCTTGCGGGCGTCCAACTTGCCGGTCAGTCCTTTAGGCACCTCGTCCACGAACACAACACCA
CCGCGCAGCTTCTTGGCGGTTGTAACCTGGCTGGCCACATA
